>Addgene plasmid #63064 | pIC80 | depositor full sequence | sequence record 134678 | pIC80 sequence 5889 bps
TAGTTATTAATAGTAATCAATTACGGGGTCATTAGTTCATAGCCCATATATGGAGTTCCGCGTTACATAA
CTTACGGTAAATGGCCCGCCTGGCTGACCGCCCAACGACCCCCGCCCATTGACGTCAATAATGACGTATG
TTCCCATAGTAACGCCAATAGGGACTTTCCATTGACGTCAATGGGTGGAGTATTTACGGTAAACTGCCCA
CTTGGCAGTACATCAAGTGTATCATATGCCAAGTACGCCCCCTATTGACGTCAATGACGGTAAATGGCCC
GCCTGGCATTATGCCCAGTACATGACCTTATGGGACTTTCCTACTTGGCAGTACATCTACGTATTAGTCA
TCGCTATTACCATGGTGATGCGGTTTTGGCAGTACATCAATGGGCGTGGATAGCGGTTTGACTCACGGGG
ATTTCCAAGTCTCCACCCCATTGACGTCAATGGGAGTTTGTTTTGGCACCAAAATCAACGGGACTTTCCA
AAATGTCGTAACAACTCCGCCCCATTGACGCAAATGGGCGGTAGGCGTGTACGGTGGGAGGTCTATATAA
GCAGAGCTGGTTTAGTGAACCGTCAGATCCGCTAGCGCTACCGGTCGCCACCATGGTGAGCAAGGGCGAG
GAGCTGTTCACCGGGGTGGTGCCCATCCTGGTCGAGCTGGACGGCGACGTAAACGGCCACAAGTTCAGCG
TGTCCGGCGAGGGCGAGGGCGATGCCACCTACGGCAAGCTGACCCTGAAGTTCATCTGCACCACCGGCAA
GCTGCCCGTGCCCTGGCCCACCCTCGTGACCACCTTCGGCTACGGCCTGCAGTGCTTCGCCCGCTACCCC
GACCACATGAAGCAGCACGACTTCTTCAAGTCCGCCATGCCCGAAGGCTACGTCCAGGAGCGCACCATCT
TCTTCAAGGACGACGGCAACTACAAGACCCGCGCCGAGGTGAAGTTCGAGGGCGACACCCTGGTGAACCG
CATCGAGCTGAAGGGCATCGACTTCAAGGAGGACGGCAACATCCTGGGGCACAAGCTGGAGTACAACTAC
AACAGCCACAACGTCTATATCATGGCCGACAAGCAGAAGAACGGCATCAAGGTGAACTTCAAGATCCGCC
ACAACATCGAGGACGGCAGCGTGCAGCTCGCCGACCACTACCAGCAGAACACCCCCATCGGCGACGGCCC
CGTGCTGCTGCCCGACAACCACTACCTGAGCTACCAGTCCGCCCTGAGCAAAGACCCCAACGAGAAGCGC
GATCACATGGTCCTGCTGGAGTTCGTGACCGCCGCCGGGATCACTCTCGGCATGGACGAGCTGTACAAGT
CCGGAGGGGATCGGTGGAGCTCCACCGGTGGCGGCCGCTCTAGAGAGAATCTTTATTTTCAGGGCGCCGC
CAAATTCAAAGAAACCGCTGCTGCTAAATTCGAACGCCAGCACATGGACAGCGGAGGTGGAGGTACTAGT
CTCGAGATGACTTCAGTGACTAGATCAGAGATCATAGATGAAAAAGGACCAGTGATGTCTAAGACTCATG
ATCATCAATTGGAATCAAGTCTCAGTCCTGTGGAAGTGTTTGCTAAAACATCTGCCTCCCTGGAGATGAA
TCAAGGCGTTTCAGAGGAAAGAATTCACCTTGGCTCTAGCCCTAAAAAAGGGGGAAATTGTGATCTCAGC
CACCAGGAAAGACTTCAGTCGAAGTCCCTTCATTTGTCTCCTCAAGAACAATCTGCCAGTTATCAAGACA
GGAGGCAATCCTGGCGGCGAGCAAGTATGAAAGAAACGAACCGGCGGAAGTCGCTGCATCCCATTCACCA
GGGCATCACAGAGCTCAGCCGGTCTATCAGTGTCGATTTAGCAGAAAGCAAACGGCTTGGCTGTCTCCTG
CTTTCCAGTTTCCAGTTCTCTATTCAGAAACTTGAACCTTTCCTAAGGGACACTAAGGGCTTCAGTCTTG
AAAGTTTTAGAGCCAAAGCATCTTCTCTTTCTGAAGAATTGAAACATTTTGCAGACGGACTGGAAACTGA
TGGAACTCTACAAAAATGTTTTGAAGATTCAAATGGAAAAGCATCAGATTTTTCTTTGGAAGCATCTGTG
GCTGAGATGAAGGAATACATAACAAAGTTTTCTTTAGAACGTCAGACTTGGGATCAGCTCTTGCTTCACT
ACCAGCAGGAGGCTAAAGAGATATTGTCCAGAGGATCAACTGAGGCCAAAATTACTGAGGTCAAAGTGGA
ACCTATGACATATCTTGGGTCTTCTCAGAATGAAGTTCTTAATACAAAACCTGACTACCAGAAAATATTA
CAGAACCAGAGCAAAGTCTTTGACTGTATGGAGTTGGTGATGGATGAACTGCAAGGATCAGTGAAACAGC
TGCAGGCCTTTATGGATGAAAGTACCCAGTGCTTCCAGAAGGTGTCAGTACAGCTCGGAAAGAGAAGCAT
GCAACAATTAGATCCCTCACCAGCTCGAAAACTGTTGAAGCTTCAGCTACAGAACCCACCTGCCATACAT
GGATCTGGATCTGGATCTTGTCAGTGAGGATCCACCGGATCTAGATAACTGATCATAATCAGCCATACCA
CATTTGTAGAGGTTTTACTTGCTTTAAAAAACCTCCCACACCTCCCCCTGAACCTGAAACATAAAATGAA
TGCAATTGTTGTTGTTAACTTGTTTATTGCAGCTTATAATGGTTACAAATAAAGCAATAGCATCACAAAT
TTCACAAATAAAGCATTTTTTTCACTGCATTCTAGTTGTGGTTTGTCCAAACTCATCAATGTATCTTAAG
GCGTAAATTGTAAGCGTTAATATTTTGTTAAAATTCGCGTTAAATTTTTGTTAAATCAGCTCATTTTTTA
ACCAATAGGCCGAAATCGGCAAAATCCCTTATAAATCAAAAGAATAGACCGAGATAGGGT
[37 nt withheld, positions 2931-2967]
AAAGAACGTGGACTCCAACGTCAAAGG
[49 nt withheld, positions 2995-3043]
T
[91 nt withheld, positions 3045-3135]
G
[124 nt withheld, positions 3137-3260]
CAGGTGGCACTTTTCGGGGAAATGTGCGCGGAACCCCTATTTGTTTATTTTTCTAAATACATTCAAATAT
GTATCCGCTCATGAGACAATAACCCTGATAAATGCTTCAATAATATTGAAAAAGGAAGAGTCCTGAGGCG
GAAAGAACCAGCTGTGGAATGTGTGTCAGTTAGGGTGTGGAAAGTCCCCAGGCTCCCCAGCAGGCAGAAG
TATGCAAAGCATGCATCTCAATTAGTCAGCAACCAGGTGTGGAAAGTCCCCAGGCTCCCCAGCAGGCAGA
AGTATGCAAAGCATGCATCTCAATTAGTCAGCAACCATAGTCCCGCCCCTAACTCCGCCCATCCCGCCCC
TAACTCCGCCCAGTTCCGCCCATTCTCCGCCCCATGGCTGACTAATTTTTTTTATTTATGCAGAGGCCGA
GGCCGCCTCGGCCTCTGAGCTATTCCAGAAGTAGTGAGGAGGCTTTTTTGGAGGCCTAGGCTTTTGCAAA
GATCGATCAAGAGACAGGATGAGGATCGTTTCGCATGATTGAACAAGATGGATTGCACGCAGGTTCTCCG
GCCGCTTGGGTGGAGAGGCTATTCGGCTATGACTGGGCACAACAGACAATCGGCTGCTCTGATGCCGCCG
TGTTCCGGCTGTCAGCGCAGGGGCGCCCGGTTCTTTTTGTCAAGACCGACCTGTCCGGTGCCCTGAATGA
ACTGCAAGACGAGGCAGCGCGGCTATCGTGGCTGGCCACGACGGGCGTTCCTTGCGCAGCTGTGCTCGAC
GTTGTCACTGAAGCGGGAAGGGACTGGCTGCTATTGGGCGAAGTGCCGGGGCAGGATCTCCTGTCATCTC
ACCTTGCTCCTGCCGAGAAAGTATCCATCATGGCTGATGCAATGCGGCGGCTGCATACGCTTGATCCGGC
TACCTGCCCATTCGACCACCAAGCGAAACATCGCATCGAGCGAGCACGTACTCGGATGGAAGCCGGTCTT
GTCGATCAGGATGATCTGGACGAAGAGCATCAGGGGCTCGCGCCAGCCGAACTGTTCGCCAGGCTCAAGG
CGAGCATGCCCGACGGCGAGGATCTCGTCGTGACCCATGGCGATGCCTGCTTGCCGAATATCATGGTGGA
AAATGGCCGCTTTTCTGGATTCATCGACTGTGGCCGGCTGGGTGTGGCGGACCGCTATCAGGACATAGCG
TTGGCTACCCGTGATATTGCTGAAGAGCTTGGCGGCGAATGGGCTGACCGCTTCCTCGTGCTTTACGGTA
TCGCCGCTCCCGATTCGCAGCGCATCGCCTTCTATCGCCTTCTTGACGAGTTCTTCTGAGCGGGACTCTG
GGGTTCGAAATGACCGACCAAGCGACGCCCAACCTGCCATCACGAGATTTCGATTCCACCGCCGCCTTCT
ATGAAAGGTTGGGCTTCGGAATCGTTTTCCGGGACGCCGGCTGGATGATCCTCCAGCGCGGGGATCTCAT
GCTGGAGTTCTTCGCCCACCCTAGGGGGAGGCTAACTGAAACACGGAAGGAGACAATACCGGAAGGAACC
CGCGCTATGACGGCAATAAAAAGACAGAATAAAACGCACGGTGTTGGGTCGTTTGTTCATAAACGCGGGG
TTCGGTCCCAGGGCTGGCACTCTGTCGATACCCCACCGAGACCCCATTGGGGCCAATACGCCCGCGTTTC
TTCCTTTTCCCCACCCCACCCCCCAAGTTCGGGTGAAGGCCCAGGGCTCGCAGCCAACGTCGGGGCGGCA
GGCCCTGCCATAGCCTCAGGTTACTCATATATACTTTAGATTGATTTAAAACTTCATTTTTAATTTAAAA
GGATCTAGGTGAAGATCCTTTTTGATAATCTCATGACCAAAATCCCTTAACGTGAGTTTTCGTTCCACTG
AGCGTCAGACCCCGTAGAAAAGATCAAAGGATCTTCTTGAGATCCTTTTTTTCTGCGCGTAATCTGCTGC
TTGCAAACAAAAAAACCACCGCTACCAGCGGTGGTTTGTTTGCCGGATCAAGAGCTACCAACTCTTTTTC
CGAAGGTAACTGGCTTCAGCAGAGCGCAGATACCAAATACTGTCCTTCTAGTGTAGCCGTAGTTAGGCCA
CCACTTCAAGAACTCTGTAGCACCGCCTACATACCTCGCTCTGCTAATCCTGTTACCAGTGGCTGCTGCC
AGTGGCGATAAGTCGTGTCTTACCGGGTTGGACTCAAGACGATAGTTACCGGATAAGGCGCAGCGGTCGG
GCTGAACGGGGGGTTCGTGCACACAGCCCAGCTTGGAGCGAACGACCTACACCGAACTGAGATACCTACA
GCGTGAGCTATGAGAAAGCGCCACGCTTCCCGAAGGGAGAAAGGCGGACAGGTATCCGGTAAGCGGCAGG
GTCGGAACAGGAGAGCGCACGAGGGAGCTTCCAGGGGGAAACGCCTGGTATCTTTATAGTCCTGTCGGGT
TTCGCCACCTCTGACTTGAGCGTCGATTTTTGTGATGCTCGTCAGGGGGGCGGAGCCTATGGAAAAACGC
CAGCAACGCGGCCTTTTTACGGTTCCTGGCCTTTTGCTGGCCTTTTGCTCACATGTTCTTTCCTGCGTTA
TCCCCTGATTCTGTGGATAACCGTATTACCGCCATGCAT
Features (pLannotate 1.2.2; 17 found; start..end, strand, type, name):
     61..364     +  enhancer       CMV enhancer: human cytomegalovirus immediate early enhancer
    365..568     +  promoter       CMV promoter: human cytomegalovirus (CMV) immediate early promoter
    613..1329    +  CDS            EYFP: EYFP is a basic (constitutively fluorescent) green/yellow fluorescent protein published in 1996, derived from Aequorea victoria. It is reported to be a very rapidly-maturing weak dimer with high acid sensitivity.
   1356..1374    +  misc_feature   MCS (fragment): pBluescript multiple cloning site
   1375..1394    +  CDS            capTEV™ (fragment): composite tag for in vivo biotinylation, TEV protease cleavage, and 6xHis tagging
   1408..1452    +  CDS            S-Tag: affinity and epitope tag derived from pancreatic ribonuclease A
   1477..2544    +  CDS            DSN1: DSN1_HUMAN - Also known as C20orf172, MIS13. Experimental evidence at protein level: Swiss-Prot protein existence level 1. Part of the MIS12 complex which is required for normal chromosome alignment and segregation and kinetochore formation during mitosis. From Homo sapiens (Human).
   2570..2654    +  CDS            large T antigen (fragment): large T antigen from SV40 (simian virus 40)
   2677..2798    +  polyA_signal   SV40 poly(A) signal: SV40 polyadenylation signal
   2832..3260    -  rep_origin     f1 ori (sequence partly withheld): f1 bacteriophage origin of replication; arrow indicates direction of (+) strand synthesis
   3287..3391    +  promoter       AmpR promoter: bla
   3393..3750    +  promoter       SV40 promoter: SV40 enhancer and early promoter
   3785..4579    +  CDS            NeoR/KanR: aminoglycoside phosphotransferase from Tn5; aph(3')-II (or nptII); confers resistance to neomycin, kanamycin, and G418 (Geneticin®)
   4600..4752    +  CDS            ble (fragment): BLE_KLEPN - Experimental evidence at protein level: Swiss-Prot protein existence level 1. Binding protein with a strong affinity to the bleomycin family of antibiotics. Binds to CL990; an antimitotic-antibiotic compound. From Klebsiella pneumoniae.
   4811..4858    +  polyA_signal   HSV TK poly(A) signal: herpes simplex virus thymidine kinase polyadenylation signal (Cole and Stacy, 1985)
   4949..4965    -  polyA_signal   bGH poly(A) signal (fragment): bovine growth hormone polyadenylation signal
   5187..5775    +  rep_origin     ori: high-copy-number ColE1/pMB1/pBR322/pUC origin of replication
