[The description below was written by a language model from this plasmid's Addgene catalogue record and pLannotate feature annotations shown in this document.]
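Description:
pIC80 is a mammalian expression plasmid built on the pEYFP-C2 backbone for producing human DSN1 as an N-terminally tagged fusion suited to localization and affinity purification (LAP). It is maintained in bacteria at high copy through a ColE1/pUC-type origin and also carries an f1 origin. A single NeoR/KanR (Tn5 aminoglycoside phosphotransferase) gene provides selection in both hosts. The bacterial bla-type promoter drives it for kanamycin resistance in E. coli, and the SV40 enhancer/early promoter drives it for G418 selection of mammalian cells. This cassette ends with the HSV TK polyadenylation signal.

The expression cassette uses the human CMV immediate-early enhancer and promoter to drive one continuous open reading frame, terminated by the SV40 poly(A) signal. The frame begins with the fluorescent protein, followed by a short linker derived from the cloning site, a TEV protease cleavage site (annotated as a fragment of a composite TEV-containing tag) and an S-tag. The DSN1 coding sequence of about 1.07 kb follows, taken from an IMAGE cDNA clone and inserted by restriction cloning. The stated purpose calls the fluorophore EGFP, whereas the backbone field, the tag field and the sequence annotation all identify it as EYFP.

DSN1 is a subunit of the MIS12 kinetochore complex, which is needed for chromosome alignment and segregation in mitosis. The fluorescent moiety allows the fusion to be imaged in cells. The fluorescent protein and the S-tag, separated by the TEV site, are arranged for tandem affinity purification with protease release between the two steps, a way to isolate DSN1 and its associated proteins. The short large T antigen, ble and bGH poly(A) fragments in the annotation appear to be backbone remnants rather than functional elements.
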