Addgene plasmid #63064: pIC80
Purpose: Mammalian expression of EGFP-TEV-S-tag DSN1 for protein localization and affinity purification (LAP)
Depositing lab: Iain Cheeseman. Depositing organization: Whitehead Institute for Biomedical Research.
Backbone
  Vector backbone: pEYFP-C2
  Vector type: Mammalian Expression
  Selectable markers: Neomycin (select with G418)
Growth in bacteria
  Bacterial resistance: Kanamycin, 50 μg/mL
  Growth temperature: 37°C
  Growth strain: DH5alpha
  Copy number: High Copy
Gene/Insert
  Gene/Insert name: DSN1, IMAGE clone 6063417 (alt name: Q9H410)
  Species: H. sapiens (human)
  Insert size (bp): 1071
  Entrez Gene: DSN1 (a.k.a. C20orf172, KNL3, MIS13, dJ469A13.2, hKNL-3)
  Tag / fusion protein: EYFP (N terminal on backbone); TEV-S (N terminal on insert)
  Cloning method: Restriction Enzyme; 5′ cloning site XhoI (not destroyed); 3′ cloning site EcoRI (destroyed during cloning)
  Sequencing primers: 5′ oCB21; 3′ oCB22
Terms and licenses: Academic/Nonprofit Terms; Industry Terms: Not Available to Industry
How to cite: pIC80 was a gift from Iain Cheeseman (Addgene plasmid # 63064 ; http://n2t.net/addgene:63064 ; RRID:Addgene_63064)
