>Addgene plasmid #63064 | pIC80 | addgene partial sequence | sequence record 106983 | SV40pA-R 5'-GAAATTTGTGATGCTATTGC-3'
TTGCATTCATTTTATGTTTCAGGTTCAGGGGGAGGTGTGGGAGGTTTTTTAAAGCAAGTAAAACCTCTAC
AAATGTGGTATGGCTGATTATGATCAGTTATCTAGATCCGGTGGATCCTCACTGACAAGATCCAGATCCA
GATCCATGTATGGCAGGTGGGTTCTGTAGCTGAAGCTTCAACAGTTTTCGAGCTGGTGAGGGATCTAATT
GTTGCATGCTTCTCTTTCCGAGCTGTACTGACACCTTCTGGAAGCACTGGGTACTTTCATCCATAAAGGC
CTGCAGCTGTTTCACTGATCCTTGCAGTTCATCCATCACCAACTCCATACAGTCAAAGACTTTGCTCTGG
TTCTGTAATATTTTCTGGTAGTCAGGTTTTGTATTAAGAACTTCATTCTGAGAAGACCCAAGATATGTCA
TAGGTTCCACTTTGACCTCAGTAATTTTGGCCTCAGTTGATCCTCTGGACAATATCTCTTTAGCCTCCTG
CTGGTAGTGAAGCAAGAGCTGATCCCAAGTCTGACGTTCTAAAGAAAACTTTGTTATGTATTCCTTCATC
TCAGCCACAGATGCTTCCAAAGAAAAATCTGATGCTTTTCCATTTGAATCTTCAAAACATTTTTGTAGAG
TTCCATCAGTTTCCAGTCCGTCTGCAAAATGTTTCAATTCTTCAG
